Addgene plasmid #59387: pENTR4-RBPMS
Purpose: Entry vector with RBPMS
Depositing lab: Thomas Tuschl. Depositing organization: Rockefeller University. Publication: Identification of the RNA recognition element of the RBPMS family of RNA-binding proteins and their transcriptome-wide mRNA targets. Farazi TA, Leonhardt CS, Mukherjee N, Mihailovic A, Li S, Max KE, Meyer C, Yamaji M, Cekan P, Jacobs NC, Gerstberger S, Bognanni C, Larsson E, Ohler U, Tuschl T. RNA. 2014 Jul;20(7):1090-102. doi: 10.1261/rna.045005.114. Epub 2014 May 23. PubMed 24860013.
Backbone
  Vector backbone: pENTR 4
  Backbone manufacturer: Life Technologies, Modified by Tuschl Lab
  Backbone size w/o insert (bp): 2279
  Total vector size (bp): 2870
Growth in bacteria
  Bacterial resistance: Kanamycin, 50 μg/mL
  Growth temperature: 37°C
  Growth strain: Top10
  Copy number: Unknown
Gene/Insert
  Gene/Insert name: RBPMS (alt name: RNA binding protein with multiple splicing)
  Species: H. sapiens (human)
  Insert size (bp): 591
  GenBank ID: NM_001008710 513126872
  Entrez Gene: RBPMS (a.k.a. HERMES)
  Cloning method: Restriction Enzyme; 5′ cloning site SalI (not destroyed); 3′ cloning site NotI (not destroyed)
  Sequencing primers: 5′ M13 Forward; 3′ M13 Reverse
Terms and licenses: Academic/Nonprofit Terms; Industry Terms: Not Available to Industry
How to cite: pENTR4-RBPMS was a gift from Thomas Tuschl (Addgene plasmid # 59387 ; http://n2t.net/addgene:59387 ; RRID:Addgene_59387)
