[The description below was written by a language model from this plasmid's Addgene catalogue record and pLannotate feature annotations shown in this document.]
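Description:
pENTR4-RBPMS is a Gateway entry clone built on a laboratory-modified version of the commercial pENTR 4 backbone. It carries the human RBPMS coding sequence (RNA binding protein with multiple splicing, also known as HERMES). It is a small bacterial plasmid of about 2.87 kb, propagated in E. coli through a high-copy ColE1/pUC-type origin and selected with kanamycin via an aminoglycoside phosphotransferase (KanR) gene. The annotation also picks up a short fragment resembling an RSF origin at the start of the sequence. This most likely reflects similarity to part of the main origin region across the circular junction rather than a second functional replicon.

The 591 bp RBPMS insert was cloned between SalI and NotI sites, both of which are retained, and it sits between the attL1 and attL2 recombination sites. The feature table reports the open reading frame as two overlapping fragments that together span the region between the att sites; this split may reflect isoform differences from the reference protein used for matching. Upstream of attL1 lie the rrnB T1 and T2 transcription terminators, which shield the insert from read-through transcription originating in the backbone. No promoter, epitope tag or reporter is annotated, as expected for an entry vector that is not meant to drive expression itself.

The plasmid serves as a shuttle. An LR Clonase reaction between the attL sites and the attR sites of a destination vector moves RBPMS into whichever expression context is needed, for example tagged or inducible mammalian expression plasmids. The associated publication concerns defining the RNA recognition element and transcriptome-wide mRNA targets of the RBPMS protein family, though the record does not state which destination vectors were used.
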