Features (pLannotate 1.2.2; 9 found; start..end, strand, type, name):
      1..46      +  rep_origin     RSF ori (fragment): Plasmids containing the RSF 1030 origin of replication can be propagated in E. coli cells that contain additional plasmids with compatible origins.
    106..149     -  terminator     rrnB T1 terminator: Escherichia coli rrnB; transcription terminator T1 from the E. coli rrnB gene
    281..308     +  terminator     rrnB T2 terminator: transcription terminator T2 from the E. coli rrnB gene
    358..457     +  protein_bind   attL1: mutant version of attL; recombination site for the Gateway® LR reaction LR Clonase™
    484..627     +  CDS            RBPMS (fragment): RBPMS_HUMAN - Also known as HERMES. Experimental evidence at protein level: Swiss-Prot protein existence level 1. Acts as a coactivator of transcriptional activity. Required to increase TGFB1/Smad-mediated transactivation. Acts through SMAD2, SMAD3 and SMAD4 to increase transcriptional activity. Increases phosphorylation of SMAD2 and SMAD3 on their C-terminal SSXS motif, possibly through recruitment of TGFBR1. Promotes the nuclear accumulation of SMAD2, SMAD3 and SMAD4 proteins (PubMed:26347403). Binds to poly(A) RNA (PubMed:17099224, PubMed:26347403). From Homo sapiens (Human).
    612..1070    +  CDS            RBPMS (fragment): RBPMS_HUMAN - Also known as HERMES. Experimental evidence at protein level: Swiss-Prot protein existence level 1. Acts as a coactivator of transcriptional activity. Required to increase TGFB1/Smad-mediated transactivation. Acts through SMAD2, SMAD3 and SMAD4 to increase transcriptional activity. Increases phosphorylation of SMAD2 and SMAD3 on their C-terminal SSXS motif, possibly through recruitment of TGFBR1. Promotes the nuclear accumulation of SMAD2, SMAD3 and SMAD4 proteins (PubMed:26347403). Binds to poly(A) RNA (PubMed:17099224, PubMed:26347403). From Homo sapiens (Human).
   1097..1196    -  protein_bind   attL2: mutant version of attL; recombination site for the Gateway® LR reaction LR Clonase™
   1319..2126    +  CDS            KanR: aminoglycoside phosphotransferase; aph(3')-Ia; confers resistance to kanamycin in bacteria or G418 (Geneticin®) in eukaryotes
   2216..2804    +  rep_origin     ori: high-copy-number ColE1/pMB1/pBR322/pUC origin of replication
>Addgene plasmid #59387 | pENTR4-RBPMS | depositor full sequence | sequence record 92330 | pENTR4-RBPMS sequence 2866 bps
CTTTCCTGCGTTATCCCCTGATTCTGTGGATAACCGTATTACCGCTAGCATGGATCTCGGGGACGTCTAA
CTACTAAGCGAGAGTAGGGAACTGCCAGGCATCAAATAAAACGAAAGGCTCAGTCGGAAGACTGGGCCTT
TCGTTTTATCTGTTGTTTGTCGGTGAACGCTCTCCTGAGTAGGACAAATCCGCCGGGAGCGGATTTGAAC
GTTGTGAAGCAACGGCCCGGAGGGTGGCGGGCAGGACGCCCGCCATAAACTGCCAGGCATCAAACTAAGC
AGAAGGCCATCCTGACGGATGGCCTTTTTGCGTTTCTACAAACTCTTCCTGTTAGTTAGTTACTTAAGCT
CGGGCCCCAAATAATGATTTTATTTTGACTGATAGTGACCTGTTCGTTGCAACAAATTGATAAGCAATGC
TTTTTTATAATGCCAACTTTGTACAAAAAAGCAGGCTCCACCATGGGAACCAATTCAGTCGACATGAACA
ACGGCGGCAAAGCCGAGAAGGAGAACACCCCGAGCGAGGCCAACCTTCAGGAGGAGGAGGTCCGGACCCT
ATTTGTCAGTGGCCTTCCTCTGGATATCAAACCTCGGGAGCTCTATCTGCTTTTCAGACCATTAAGGGCT
ATGAGGGTTCTCTTATAAAGCTCACATCTAAACAGCCTGTAGGTTTTGTCAGTTTTGACAGTCGCTCAGA
AGCAGAGGCTGCAAAGAATGCTTTGAATGGCATCCGCTTCGATCCTGAAATTCCGCAAACACTACGACTA
GAGTTTGCTAAGGCAAACACGAAGATGGCCAAGAACAAACTCGTAGGGACTCCAAACCCCAGTACTCCTC
TGCCCAACACTGTACCTCAGTTCATTGCCAGAGAGCCATATGAGCTCACAGTGCCTGCACTTTACCCCAG
TAGCCCTGAAGTGTGGGCCCCGTACCCTCTGTACCCAGCGGAGTTAGCGCCTGCTCTACCTCCTCCTGCT
TTCACCTATCCCGCTTCACTGCATGCCCAGATGCGCTGGCTCCCTCCCTCCGAGGCTACTTCTCAGGGCT
GGAAGTCCCGTCAGTTCTGCTGAGCGGCCGCACTCGAGATATCTAGACCCAGCTTTCTTGTACAAAGTTG
GCATTATAAGAAAGCATTGCTTATCAATTTGTTGCAACGAACAGGTCACTATCAGTCAAAATAAAATCAT
TATTTGCCATCCAGCTGCAGCTCTGGCCCGTGTCTCAAAATCTCTGATGTTACATTGCACAAGATAAAAA
TATATCATCATGAACAATAAAACTGTCTGCTTACATAAACAGTAATACAAGGGGTGTTATGAGCCATATT
CAACGGGAAACGTCGAGGCCGCGATAAATCCAACATGGATGCTGATTTATATGGGTATAAATGGGCTCGC
GATAATGTCGGGCAATCAGGTGCGACAATCTATCGCTTGTATGGGAAGCCCGATGCGCCAGAGTTGTTTC
TGAAACATGGCAAAGGTAGCGTTGCCAATGATGTTACAGATGAGATGGTCAGACTAAACTGGCTGACGGA
ATTTATGCCTCTTCCGACCATCAAGCATTTTATCCGTACTCCTGGTGATGCATGGTTACTCACCACTGCG
ATCCCCGGAAAAACAGCATTCCAGGTATTAGAAGAATATCCTGATTCAGGTGAAAATATTGTTGATGCGC
TGGCAGTGTTCCTGCGCCGGTTGCATTCGATTCCTGTTTGTAATTGTCCTTTTAACAGCGATCGCGTATT
TCGTCTCGCTCAGGCGCAATCACGAATGAATAACGGTTTGGTTGATGCGAGTGATTTTGATGACGAGCGT
AATGGCTGGCCTGTTGAACAAGTCTGGAAAGAAATGCATAAACTTTTGCCATTCTCACCGGATTCAGTCG
TCACTCATGGTGATTTCTCACTTGATAACCTTATTTTTGACGAGGGGAAATTAATAGGTTGTATTGATGT
TGGACGAGTCGGAATCGCAGACCGATACCAGGATCTTGCCATCCTATGGAACTGCCTCGGTGAGTTTTCT
CCTTCATTACAGAAACGGCTTTTTCAAAAATATGGTATTGATAATCCTGATATGAATAAATTGCAGTTTC
ATTTGATGCTCGATGAGTTTTTCTAATCAGAATTGGTTAATTGGTTGTAACATTATTCAGATTGGGCCCC
GTTCCACTGAGCGTCAGACCCCGTAGAAAAGATCAAAGGATCTTCTTGAGATCCTTTTTTTCTGCGCGTA
ATCTGCTGCTTGCAAACAAAAAAACCACCGCTACCAGCGGTGGTTTGTTTGCCGGATCAAGAGCTACCAA
CTCTTTTTCCGAAGGTAACTGGCTTCAGCAGAGCGCAGATACCAAATACTGTTCTTCTAGTGTAGCCGTA
GTTAGGCCACCACTTCAAGAACTCTGTAGCACCGCCTACATACCTCGCTCTGCTAATCCTGTTACCAGTG
GCTGCTGCCAGTGGCGATAAGTCGTGTCTTACCGGGTTGGACTCAAGACGATAGTTACCGGATAAGGCGC
AGCGGTCGGGCTGAACGGGGGGTTCGTGCACACAGCCCAGCTTGGAGCGAACGACCTACACCGAACTGAG
ATACCTACAGCGTGAGCTATGAGAAAGCGCCACGCTTCCCGAAGGGAGAAAGGCGGACAGGTATCCGGTA
AGCGGCAGGGTCGGAACAGGAGAGCGCACGAGGGAGCTTCCAGGGGGAAACGCCTGGTATCTTTATAGTC
CTGTCGGGTTTCGCCACCTCTGACTTGAGCGTCGATTTTTGTGATGCTCGTCAGGGGGGCGGAGCCTATG
GAAAAACGCCAGCAACGCGGCCTTTTTACGGTTCCTGGCCTTTTGCTGGCCTTTTGCTCACATGTT
