>Addgene plasmid #59387 | pENTR4-RBPMS | addgene partial sequence | sequence record 104157 | pENTR-F 5'-CTACAAACTCTTCCTGTTAGTTAG-3'
AATATGATTTTATTTTGACTGATAGTGACCTGTTCGTTGCAACAAATTGATAAGCAATGCTTTTTTATAA
TGCCAACTTTGTACAAAAAAGCAGGCTCCACCATGGGAACCAATTCAGTCGACATGAACAACGGCGGCAA
AGCCGAGAAGGAGAACACCCCGAGCGAGGCCAACCTTCAGGAGGAGGAGGTCCGGACCCTATTTGTCAGT
GGCCTTCCTCTGGATATCAAACCTCGGGAGCTCTATCTGCTTTTCAGACCATTTAAGGGCTATGAGGGTT
CTCTTATAAAGCTCACATCTAAACAGCCTGTAGGTTTTGTCAGTTTTGACAGTCGCTCAGAAGCAGAGGC
TGCAAAGAATGCTTTGAATGGCATCCGCTTCGATCCTGAAATTCCGCAAACACTACGACTAGAGTTTGCT
AAGGCAAACACGAAGATGGCCAAGAACAAACTCGTAGGGACTCCAAACCCCAGTACTCCTCTGCCCAACA
CTGTACCTCAGTTCATTGCCAGAGAGCCATATGAGCTCACAGTGCCTGCACTTTACCCCAGTAGCCCTGA
AGTGTGGGCCCCGTACCCTCTGTACCCAGCGGAGTTAGCGCCTGCTCTACCTCCTCCTGCTTTCACCTAT
CCCGCTTCACTGCATGCCCAGATGCGCTGGCTCCCTCCCTCCGAGGCTACTTCTCAGGGCTGGAAGTCCC
GTCAGTTCTGCTGAGCGGCCGCACTCGAGATATCTAGACCCAGCTTTCTTGTACAAAGTTGGCATTATAA
GAAAGCATTGCTTATCAATTTGTTGCAACGAACAGGTCACTATCAGTCAA
