>Addgene plasmid #59387 | pENTR4-RBPMS | addgene partial sequence | sequence record 104168 | Kan-R 5'-ATCGCGAGCCCATTTATACC-3'
TTGGATTTATCGCGGCCTCGACGTTTCCCGTTGAATATGGCTCATAACACCCCTTGTATTACTGTTTATG
TAAGCAGACAGTTTTATTGTTCATGATGATATATTTTTATCTTGTGCAATGTAACATCAGAGATTTTGAG
ACACGGGCCAGAGCTGCAGCTGGATGGCAAATAATGATTTTATTTTGACTGATAGTGACCTGTTCGTTGC
AACAAATTGATAAGCAATGCTTTCTTATAATGCCAACTTTGTACAAGAAAGCTGGGTCTAGATATCTCGA
GTGCGGCCGCTCAGCAGAACTGACGGGACTTCCAGCCCTGAGAAGTAGCCTCGGAGGGAGGGAGCCAGCG
CATCTGGGCATGCAGTGAAGCGGGATAGGTGAAAGCAGGAGGAGGTAGAGCAGGCGCTAACTCCGCTGGG
TACAGAGGGTACGGGGCCCACACTTCAGGGCTACTGGGGTAAAGTGCAGGCACTGTGAGCTCATATGGCT
CTCTGGCAATGAACTGAGGTACAGTGTTGGGCAGAGGAGTACTGGGGTTTGGAGTCCCTACGAGTTTGTT
CTTGGCCATCTTCGTGTTTGCCTTAGCAAACTCTAGTCGTAGTGTTTGCGGAATTTCAGGATCGAAGCGG
ATGCCATTCAAAGCATTCTTTGCAGCCTCTGCTTCTGAGCGACTGTCAAAACTGACAAAACCTACAGGCT
GTTTAGATGTGAGCTTTATAAGAGAACCCTCATAGCCCTTAATGGTCTGAAAAG
